Addgene plasmid #50319: pICSL50006
Depositing lab: Nicola Patron. Depositing organization: Sainsbury Laboratory, Norwich. Publication: A golden gate modular cloning toolbox for plants. Engler C, Youles M, Gruetzner R, Ehnert TM, Werner S, Jones JD, Patron NJ, Marillonnet S. ACS Synth Biol. 2014 Nov 21;3(11):839-43. doi: 10.1021/sb4001504. Epub 2014 Feb 20. PubMed 24933124.
Backbone
  Vector backbone: PAGM1301
  Vector type: plant expression
Growth in bacteria
  Bacterial resistance: Spectinomycin, 50 μg/mL
  Growth temperature: 37°C
  Growth strain: DH5alpha
  Copy number: High Copy
Gene/Insert
  Gene/Insert name: CDS, luciferase (Photinus pyralis)
  Mutation: BsaI/BbsI sites removed by point-mutation
  Cloning method: Restriction Enzyme; 5′ cloning site BpiI (destroyed during cloning); 3′ cloning site BpiI (destroyed during cloning)
Terms and licenses: Academic/Nonprofit Terms; Industry Terms: Not Available to Industry
Depositor comments: insert can be released with BsaI
How to cite: pICSL50006 was a gift from Nicola Patron (Addgene plasmid # 50319 ; http://n2t.net/addgene:50319 ; RRID:Addgene_50319)
