[The description below was written by a language model from this plasmid's Addgene catalogue record and pLannotate feature annotations shown in this document.]
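Description:
pICSL50006 is a Golden Gate Modular Cloning (MoClo) part plasmid from a plant synthetic biology toolkit. It carries the firefly (Photinus pyralis) luciferase coding sequence as a standardised CDS module in the pAGM1301 backbone. Although catalogued as a plant expression vector, the 3.9 kb plasmid is a small bacterial storage vector. The feature table shows no plant promoter, terminator or T-DNA borders, so the luciferase gene is not expressed in plants from this plasmid alone. It is maintained in E. coli through a high-copy ColE1/pUC-type origin and selected with spectinomycin, with resistance provided by the aadA gene downstream of a bla-type (AmpR) promoter. The short integrase, gentamicin acetyltransferase and lacI fragments that were annotated appear to be non-functional remnants of the backbone's construction.

The luciferase open reading frame (about 1.65 kb) was domesticated by point mutations that remove internal BsaI and BbsI (BpiI) recognition sites, which makes it compatible with Type IIS assembly. It was inserted using BpiI sites that were destroyed during cloning, and the depositor notes that the insert can be released with BsaI. In the MoClo scheme, BsaI digestion frees such a part with defined overhangs, allowing a one-pot, directional ligation with promoter, untranslated region, tag and terminator modules to build a complete transcription unit. These units can then be combined into multigene constructs for plant transformation. The specific overhang sequences and the exact part position are not given in the record. The module supplies a bioluminescent reporter for assembled plant expression constructs, for example to measure promoter activity or gene expression.
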