Features (pLannotate 1.2.2; 7 found; start..end, strand, type, name):
    110..214     +  promoter       AmpR promoter: bla
    205..285     -  CDS            int (fragment): INT2_ECOLX - Protein inferred from homology: Swiss-Prot protein existence level 3. Putative integrase believed to be involved in the insertion of antibiotic resistance genes into plasmids and transposons. From Escherichia coli.
    371..427     +  CDS            GmR (fragment): gentamycin acetyltransferase; aacC1; confers resistance to gentamycin
    434..1222    +  CDS            aadA: S3AD_ECOLX - Experimental evidence at protein level: Swiss-Prot protein existence level 1. Mediates bacterial resistance to the antibiotics streptomycin and spectinomycin. From Escherichia coli.
   1396..1984    +  rep_origin     ori: high-copy-number ColE1/pMB1/pBR322/pUC origin of replication
   2167..2216    +  CDS            lacI (fragment): lac repressor; lacI; The lac repressor binds to the lac operator to inhibit transcription in E. coli. This inhibition can be relieved by adding lactose or isopropyl-β-D-thiogalactopyranoside (IPTG).
   2236..3885    +  CDS            LUCI_PHOPY: Experimental evidence at protein level: Swiss-Prot protein existence level 1. Produces green light with a wavelength of 562 nm. From Photinus pyralis (Common eastern firefly) (Lampyris pyralis).
>Addgene plasmid #50319 | pICSL50006 | depositor full sequence | sequence record 75076 | Full Sequence
GTGGCTCTTCAGTGGACGAAAGGGCCTCGTGATACGCCTATTTTTATAGGTTAATGTCATGATAATAATG
GTTTCTTAGACGTCAGGTGGCACTTTTCGGGGAAATGTGCGCGGAACCCCTATTTGTTTATTTTTCTAAA
TACATTCAAATATGTATCCGCTCATGAGACAATAACCCTGATAAATGCTTCAATAATATTGAAAAAGGAA
GAGTATGCGCTCACGCAACTGGTCCAGAACCTTGACCGAACGCAGCGGTGGTAACGGCGCAGTGGCGGTT
TTCATGGCTTGTTATGACTGTTTTTTTGGGGTACAGTCTATGCCTCGGGCATCCAAGCAGCAAGCGCGTT
ACGCCGTGGGTCGATGTTTGATGTTATGGAGCAGCAACGATGTTACGCAGCAGGGCAGTCGCCCTAAAAC
AAAGTTAAACATCATGAGGGAAGCGGTGATCGCCGAAGTATCGACTCAACTATCAGAGGTAGTTGGCGTC
ATCGAGCGCCATCTCGAACCGACGTTGCTGGCCGTACATTTGTACGGCTCCGCAGTGGATGGCGGCCTGA
AGCCACACAGCGATATTGATTTGCTGGTTACGGTGACCGTAAGGCTTGATGAAACAACGCGGCGAGCTTT
GATCAACGACCTTTTGGAAACTTCGGCTTCCCCTGGAGAGAGCGAGATTCTCCGCGCTGTAGAAGTCACC
ATTGTTGTGCACGACGACATCATTCCGTGGCGTTATCCAGCTAAGCGCGAACTGCAATTTGGAGAATGGC
AGCGCAATGACATTCTTGCAGGTATCTTCGAGCCAGCCACGATCGACATTGATCTGGCTATCTTGCTGAC
AAAAGCAAGAGAACATAGCGTTGCCTTGGTAGGTCCAGCGGCGGAGGAACTCTTTGATCCGGTTCCTGAA
CAGGATCTATTTGAGGCGCTAAATGAAACCTTAACGCTATGGAACTCGCCGCCCGACTGGGCTGGCGATG
AGCGAAATGTAGTGCTTACGTTGTCCCGCATTTGGTACAGCGCAGTAACCGGCAAAATCGCGCCGAAGGA
TGTCGCTGCCGACTGGGCAATGGAGCGCCTGCCGGCCCAGTATCAGCCCGTCATACTTGAAGCTAGACAG
GCTTATCTTGGACAAGAAGAAGATCGCTTGGCCTCGCGCGCAGATCAGTTGGAAGAATTTGTCCATTACG
TAAAAGGCGAGATCACCAAGGTAGTCGGCAAATAACTGTCAGACCAAGTTTACTCATATATACTTTAGAT
TGATTTAAAACTTCATTTTTAATTTAAAAGGATCTAGGTGAAGATCCTTTTTGATAATCTCATGACCAAA
ATCCCTTAACGTGAGTTTTCGTTCCACTGAGCGTCAGACCCCGTAGAAAAGATCAAAGGATCTTCTTGAG
ATCCTTTTTTTCTGCGCGTAATCTGCTGCTTGCAAACAAAAAAACCACCGCTACCAGCGGTGGTTTGTTT
GCCGGATCAAGAGCTACCAACTCTTTTTCCGAAGGTAACTGGCTTCAGCAGAGCGCAGATACCAAATACT
GTCCTTCTAGTGTAGCCGTAGTTAGGCCACCACTTCAAGAACTCTGTAGCACCGCCTACATACCTCGCTC
TGCTAATCCTGTTACCAGTGGCTGCTGCCAGTGGCGATAAGTCGTGTCTTACCGGGTTGGACTCAAGACG
ATAGTTACCGGATAAGGCGCAGCGGTCGGGCTGAACGGGGGGTTCGTGCACACAGCCCAGCTTGGAGCGA
ACGACCTACACCGAACTGAGATACCTACAGCGTGAGCTATGAGAAAGCGCCACGCTTCCCGAAGGGAGAA
AGGCGGACAGGTATCCGGTAAGCGGCAGGGTCGGAACAGGAGAGCGCACGAGGGAGCTTCCAGGGGGAAA
CGCCTGGTATCTTTATAGTCCTGTCGGGTTTCGCCACCTCTGACTTGAGCGTCGATTTTTGTGATGCTCG
TCAGGGGGGCGGAGCCTATGGAAAAACGCCAGCAACGCGGCCTTTTTACGGTTCCTGGCCTTTTGCTGGC
CTTTTGCTCACATGTTCTTTCCTGCGTTATCCCCTGATTCTGTGGATAACCGTATTACCGCCTTTGAGTG
AGCTGATACCGCTCGCCGCAGCCGAACGACCGAGCGCAGCGAGTCAGTGAGCGAGGAAGCGGAAGAGCGC
CCAATACGCAAACCGCCTCTCCCCGCGCGTTGGCCGATTCATTAATCACTCTGTGGTCTCATTCGATGGA
GGACGCCAAAAACATAAAGAAAGGCCCGGCGCCATTCTATCCTCTAGAGGATGGAACCGCTGGAGAGCAA
CTGCATAAGGCTATGAAGAGATACGCCCTGGTTCCTGGAACAATTGCTTTTACAGATGCACATATCGAGG
TGAACATCACGTACGCGGAATACTTCGAAATGTCCGTTCGGTTGGCAGAAGCTATGAAACGATATGGGCT
GAATACAAATCACAGAATCGTCGTATGCAGTGAAAACTCTCTTCAATTCTTTATGCCGGTGTTGGGCGCG
TTATTTATCGGAGTTGCAGTTGCGCCCGCGAACGACATTTATAATGAACGTGAATTGCTCAACAGTATGA
ACATTTCGCAGCCTACCGTAGTGTTTGTTTCCAAAAAGGGGTTGCAAAAAATTTTGAACGTGCAAAAAAA
ATTACCAATAATCCAGAAAATTATTATCATGGATTCTAAAACGGATTACCAGGGATTTCAGTCGATGTAC
ACGTTCGTCACATCTCATCTACCTCCCGGTTTTAATGAATACGATTTTGTACCAGAGTCCTTTGATCGTG
ACAAAACAATTGCACTGATAATGAATTCCTCTGGATCTACTGGGTTACCTAAGGGTGTGGCCCTTCCGCA
TAGAACTGCCTGCGTCAGATTCTCGCATGCCAGAGATCCTATTTTTGGCAATCAAATCATTCCGGATACT
GCGATTTTAAGTGTTGTTCCATTCCATCACGGTTTTGGAATGTTTACTACACTCGGATATTTGATATGTG
GATTTCGAGTCGTCTTAATGTATAGATTTGAAGAAGAGCTGTTTTTACGATCCCTTCAGGATTACAAAAT
TCAAAGTGCGTTGCTAGTACCAACCCTATTTTCATTCTTCGCCAAAAGCACTCTGATTGACAAATACGAT
TTATCTAATTTACACGAAATTGCTTCTGGGGGCGCACCTCTTTCGAAAGAAGTCGGGGAAGCGGTTGCAA
AACGCTTCCATCTTCCAGGGATACGACAAGGATATGGGCTCACTGAGACTACATCAGCTATTCTGATTAC
ACCCGAGGGGGATGATAAACCGGGCGCGGTCGGTAAAGTTGTTCCATTTTTTGAAGCGAAGGTTGTGGAT
CTGGATACCGGGAAAACGCTGGGCGTTAATCAGAGAGGCGAATTATGTGTCAGAGGACCTATGATTATGT
CCGGTTATGTAAACAATCCGGAAGCGACCAACGCCTTGATTGACAAGGATGGATGGCTACATTCTGGAGA
CATAGCTTACTGGGACGAGGACGAACACTTCTTCATAGTTGACCGCTTGAAGTCTTTAATTAAATACAAA
GGATATCAGGTGGCCCCCGCTGAATTGGAATCGATATTGTTACAACACCCCAACATCTTCGACGCGGGCG
TGGCAGGTCTGCCCGACGATGACGCCGGTGAACTTCCCGCCGCCGTTGTTGTTTTGGAGCACGGAAAGAC
GATGACGGAAAAAGAGATCGTGGATTACGTCGCCAGTCAAGTAACAACCGCGAAAAAGTTGCGCGGAGGA
GTTGTGTTTGTGGACGAAGTACCGAAAGGTCTTACCGGAAAACTCGACGCAAGAAAAATCAGAGAGATCC
TCATAAAGGCCAAGAAGGGCGGAAAGTCCAAATTGTAAGCTTTGAGACCACGAA
