>Addgene plasmid #50319 | pICSL50006 | addgene partial sequence | sequence record 76484 | ColEterm 5'-agctgataccgctcgccgcagccgaacg-3'
AGCGGAAGAGCGCCCAATACGCAAACCGCCTCTCCCCGCGCGTTGGCCGATTCATTAATCACTGTGGTCT
CATTCGATGGAGGACGCCAAAAACATAAAGAAAGGCCCGGCGCCATTCTATCCTCTAGAGGATGGAACCG
CTGGAGAGCAACTGCATAAGGCTATGAAGAGATACGCCCTGGTTCCTGGAACAATTGCTTTTACAGATGC
ACATATCGAGGTGAACATCACGTACGCGGAATACTTCGAAATGTCCGTTCGGTTGGCAGAAGCTATGAAA
CGATATGGGCTGAATACAAATCACAGAATCGTCGTATGCAGTGAAAACTCTCTTCAATTCTTTATGCCGG
TGTTGGGCGCGTTATTTATCGGAGTTGCAGTTGCGCCCGCGAACGACATTTATAATGAACGTGAATTGCT
CAACAGTATGAACATTTCGCAGCCTACCGTAGTGTTTGTTTCCAAAAAGGGGTTGCAAAAAATTTTGAAC
GTGCAAAAAAAATTACCAATAATCCAGAAAATTATTATCATGGATTCTAAAACGGATTACCAGGGATTTC
AGTCGATGTACACGTTCGTCACATCTCATCTACCTCCCGGTTTTAATGAATACGATTTTGTACCAGAGTC
CTTTGATCGTGACAAAACAATTGCACTGATAATGAATTCCTCTGGATCTACTGGGTTACCTAAGGGTGTG
GCCCTTCCGCATAGAACTGCCTGCGTCAGATTCTCGCATGCCAGAGATCCTATTTTTGGCAATCAAATCA
TTCCGGATACTGCGATTTTAAGTGTTGTTCCATTCCATCACGGTTTTGGAATGTTTACTACACTCGGATA
TTTGATATGTGGATTTCGAGTCGTCTTAATGTATAGATTTGAAGAA
